Addgene plasmid #222844: pT7-module1*5
Purpose: (Empty Backbone) Subcloning for Golden Gate assembly of CRISPR/Cas9 vectors (module 1*5)
Depositing lab: Hidenori Takeuchi. Depositing organization: Nagoya University.
Backbone
  Vector backbone: pT7Blue
  Vector type: CRISPR
Growth in bacteria
  Bacterial resistance: Ampicillin, 50 μg/mL
  Growth temperature: 37°C
  Growth strain: ccdB Survival
  Copy number: High Copy
Gene/Insert
  Gene/Insert name: None
Terms and licenses: Academic/Nonprofit Terms; Industry Terms: Not Available to Industry
Depositor comments: sgRNA scaffold
How to cite: pT7-module1*5 was a gift from Hidenori Takeuchi (Addgene plasmid # 222844 ; http://n2t.net/addgene:222844 ; RRID:Addgene_222844)
