[The description below was written by a language model from this plasmid's Addgene catalogue record and pLannotate feature annotations shown in this document.]
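Description:
pT7-module1*5 is a small (about 3 kb) subcloning plasmid built on the pT7Blue backbone and catalogued as an empty-backbone CRISPR vector. It serves as one of a set of modules ("module 1*5") for Golden Gate assembly of CRISPR/Cas9 vectors. It is maintained in E. coli at high copy through a ColE1/pUC-type origin and selected with ampicillin via the β-lactamase gene (AmpR) and its own promoter. An f1 bacteriophage origin is also present, a standard backbone element that permits single-stranded DNA production. The record lists a ccdB-tolerant strain for propagation, although no ccdB cassette appears in the annotated features, and at this plasmid size there is little room for one. The reason for that strain choice is not stated.

No gene insert is recorded. The functional payload, confirmed by the depositor's comment, is the Streptococcus pyogenes Cas9 guide RNA scaffold, which sits in the cloning region of the backbone. This region is preceded by the CAP binding site, lac promoter, lac operator and a T7 promoter, and followed by a lacZα fragment. These are remnants of the pT7Blue blue/white screening region, as is the short lacI fragment. No eukaryotic promoter (for example a U6-type Pol III promoter), Cas9 coding sequence or target spacer is annotated, so the plasmid seems to supply only the scaffold portion of an sgRNA unit. The scaffold would be combined with other modules during Golden Gate assembly to build single or multiplexed sgRNA expression cassettes in a final Cas9 vector. The type IIS restriction sites used, the position this module takes in the assembly and the intended target organism are not given in the record.
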