Features (pLannotate 1.2.2; 11 found; start..end, strand, type, name):
      1..31      +  promoter       lac promoter: promoter for the E. coli lac operon
     39..55      +  protein_bind   lac operator: The lac repressor binds to the lac operator to inhibit transcription in E. coli. This inhibition can be relieved by adding lactose or isopropyl-β-D-thiogalactopyranoside (IPTG). lac repressor encoded by lacI
     98..116     +  promoter       T7 promoter: promoter for bacteriophage T7 RNA polymerase
    170..245     +  misc_RNA       gRNA scaffold: guide RNA scaffold for the Streptococcus pyogenes CRISPR/Cas9 system
    284..441     +  CDS            lacZα (fragment): LacZα fragment of β-galactosidase; lacZ fragment
    472..900     -  rep_origin     f1 ori (sequence partly withheld): f1 bacteriophage origin of replication; arrow indicates direction of (+) strand synthesis
    927..1031    +  promoter       AmpR promoter: bla
   1032..1892    +  CDS            AmpR: β-lactamase; bla; confers resistance to ampicillin, carbenicillin, and related antibiotics
   2063..2651    +  rep_origin     ori: high-copy-number ColE1/pMB1/pBR322/pUC origin of replication
   2834..2926    +  CDS            lacI (fragment): lac repressor; lacI; The lac repressor binds to the lac operator to inhibit transcription in E. coli. This inhibition can be relieved by adding lactose or isopropyl-β-D-thiogalactopyranoside (IPTG).
   2939..2960    +  protein_bind   CAP binding site: CAP binding activates transcription in the presence of cAMP. E. coli catabolite activator protein
>Addgene plasmid #222844 | pT7-module1*5 | addgene full sequence | sequence record 446502 | Addgene NGS Result
TTTACACTTTATGCTTCCGGCTCGTATGTTGTGTGGAATTGTGAGCGGATAACAATTTCACACAGGAAAC
AGCTATGACCATGATTACGCCAAGCTCTAATACGACTCACTATAGGGAAAGCTTGGTCTCGATTGGGGTC
TTCAACCCAGTGGACATAAGCGAAGACCCGTTTTAGAGCTAGAAATAGCAAGTTAAAATAAGGCTAGTCC
GTTATCAACTTGAAAAAGTGGCACCGAGTCGGTGCTTTTTTTTTTTGTGCGAGGAACTCTATGTCGAGAC
CGAATTCACTGGCCGTCGTTTTACAACGTCGTGACTGGGAAAACCCTGGCGTTACCCAACTTAATCGCCT
TGCAGCACATCCCCCTTTCGCCAGCTGGCGTAATAGCGAAGAGGCCCGCACCGATCGCCCTTCCCAACAG
TTGCGCAGCCTGAATGGCGAATGGAAATTGTAAGCGTTAATATTTTGTTAAAATTCGCGTTAAATTTTTG
TTAAATCAGCTCATTTTTTAACCAATAGGCCGAAATCGGCAAAATCCCTTATAAATCAAAAGAATAGACC
GAGATAGGGT
[37 nt withheld, positions 571-607]
AAAGAACGTGGACTCCAACGTCAAAGG
[49 nt withheld, positions 635-683]
T
[91 nt withheld, positions 685-775]
G
[124 nt withheld, positions 777-900]
CAGGTGGCACTTTTCGGGGAAATGTGCGCGGAACCCCTATTTGTTTATTTTTCTAAATACATTCAAATAT
GTATCCGCTCATGAGACAATAACCCTGATAAATGCTTCAATAATATTGAAAAAGGAAGAGTATGAGTATT
CAACATTTCCGTGTCGCCCTTATTCCCTTTTTTGCGGCATTTTGCCTTCCTGTTTTTGCTCACCCAGAAA
CGCTGGTGAAAGTAAAAGATGCTGAAGATCAGTTGGGTGCACGAGTGGGTTACATCGAACTGGATCTCAA
CAGCGGTAAGATCCTTGAGAGTTTTCGCCCCGAAGAACGTTTTCCAATGATGAGCACTTTTAAAGTTCTG
CTATGTGGCGCGGTATTATCCCGTATTGACGCCGGGCAAGAGCAACTCGGTCGCCGCATACACTATTCTC
AGAATGACTTGGTTGAGTACTCACCAGTCACAGAAAAGCATCTTACGGATGGCATGACAGTAAGAGAATT
ATGCAGTGCTGCCATAACCATGAGTGATAACACTGCGGCCAACTTACTTCTGACAACGATCGGAGGACCG
AAGGAGCTAACCGCTTTTTTGCACAACATGGGGGATCATGTAACTCGCCTTGATCGTTGGGAACCGGAGC
TGAATGAAGCCATACCAAACGACGAGCGTGACACCACGATGCCTGTAGCAATGGCAACAACGTTGCGCAA
ACTATTAACTGGCGAACTACTTACTCTAGCTTCCCGGCAACAATTAATAGACTGGATGGAGGCGGATAAA
GTTGCAGGACCACTTCTGCGCTCGGCCCTTCCGGCTGGCTGGTTTATTGCTGATAAATCTGGAGCCGGTG
AGCGTGGTTCTCGCGGTATCATTGCAGCACTGGGGCCAGATGGTAAGCCCTCCCGTATCGTAGTTATCTA
CACGACGGGGAGTCAGGCAACTATGGATGAACGAAATAGACAGATCGCTGAGATAGGTGCCTCACTGATT
AAGCATTGGTAACTGTCAGACCAAGTTTACTCATATATACTTTAGATTGATTTAAAACTTCATTTTTAAT
TTAAAAGGATCTAGGTGAAGATCCTTTTTGATAATCTCATGACCAAAATCCCTTAACGTGAGTTTTCGTT
CCACTGAGCGTCAGACCCCGTAGAAAAGATCAAAGGATCTTCTTGAGATCCTTTTTTTCTGCGCGTAATC
TGCTGCTTGCAAACAAAAAAACCACCGCTACCAGCGGTGGTTTGTTTGCCGGATCAAGAGCTACCAACTC
TTTTTCCGAAGGTAACTGGCTTCAGCAGAGCGCAGATACCAAATACTGTTCTTCTAGTGTAGCCGTAGTT
AGGCCACCACTTCAAGAACTCTGTAGCACCGCCTACATACCTCGCTCTGCTAATCCTGTTACCAGTGGCT
GCTGCCAGTGGCGATAAGTCGTGTCTTACCGGGTTGGACTCAAGACGATAGTTACCGGATAAGGCGCAGC
GGTCGGGCTGAACGGGGGGTTCGTGCACACAGCCCAGCTTGGAGCGAACGACCTACACCGAACTGAGATA
CCTACAGCGTGAGCTATGAGAAAGCGCCACGCTTCCCGAAGGGAGAAAGGCGGACAGGTATCCGGTAAGC
GGCAGGGTCGGAACAGGAGAGCGCACGAGGGAGCTTCCAGGGGGAAACGCCTGGTATCTTTATAGTCCTG
TCGGGTTTCGCCACCTCTGACTTGAGCGTCGATTTTTGTGATGCTCGTCAGGGGGGCGGAGCCTATGGAA
AAACGCCAGCAACGCGGCCTTTTTACGGTTCCTGGCCTTTTGCTGGCCTTTTGCTCACATGTTCTTTCCT
GCGTTATCCCCTGATTCTGTGGATAACCGTATTACCGCCTTTGAGTGAGCTGATACCGCTCGCCGCAGCC
GAACGACCGAGCGCAGCGAGTCAGTGAGCGAGGAAGCGGAAGAGCGCCCAATACGCAAACCGCCTCTCCC
CGCGCGTTGGCCGATTCATTAATGCAGCTGGCACGACAGGTTTCCCGACTGGAAAGCGGGCAGTGAGCGC
AACGCAATTAATGTGAGTTAGCTCACTCATTAGGCACCCCAGGC
